Addgene plasmid #90385: pLminP_Luc2P_RE47
Purpose: IFNB1 - Interferon beta gene reporter
Depositing lab: Ramnik Xavier. Depositing organization: Broad Institute. Publication: Simultaneous Pathway Activity Inference and Gene Expression Analysis Using RNA Sequencing. O'Connell DJ, Kolde R, Sooknah M, Graham DB, Sundberg TB, Latorre IJ, Mikkelsen TS, Xavier RJ. Cell Syst. 2016 May 25;2(5):323-34. doi: 10.1016/j.cels.2016.04.011. Epub 2016 May 19. PubMed 27211859.
Backbone
  Vector backbone: pLenti7.3
  Backbone manufacturer: Thermo Fisher
  Backbone size w/o insert (bp): 7251
  Total vector size (bp): 9293
  Vector type: Lentiviral
  Selectable markers: eGFP
Growth in bacteria
  Bacterial resistance: Ampicillin, 100 μg/mL
  Growth temperature: 37°C
  Growth strain: NEB Stable
  Copy number: High Copy
Gene/Insert
  Gene/Insert name: Firefly luciferase (alt name: Luc2P)
  Species: P. pyralis
  Insert size (bp): 1776
  Promoter: IFNB1
  Cloning method: Gibson Cloning
  Sequencing primers: 5′ GGTACAGTGCAGGGGAAAGA
Resource information
  A portion of this plasmid was derived from a plasmid made by: pGL4.29 reporter vector (Promega)
Terms and licenses: Academic/Nonprofit Terms; Industry Terms: Not Available to Industry
How to cite: pLminP_Luc2P_RE47 was a gift from Ramnik Xavier (Addgene plasmid # 90385 ; http://n2t.net/addgene:90385 ; RRID:Addgene_90385)
