[The description below was written by a language model from this plasmid's Addgene catalogue record and pLannotate feature annotations shown in this document.]
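Description:
pLminP_Luc2P_RE47 is a lentiviral transcriptional reporter built on the pLenti7.3 backbone and designed to read out activity of the interferon beta (IFNB1) gene regulatory region. It is maintained in E. coli through a high-copy ColE1/pUC-type origin with ampicillin resistance (AmpR), and the backbone also carries an f1 origin, an SV40 origin and residual lac/T7/T3 cloning-vector elements. The viral portion has a third-generation, self-inactivating layout. An RSV promoter is fused to a truncated HIV-1 5' LTR and drives genomic RNA production in packaging cells. It is followed by the Ψ packaging signal, a gag fragment, the RRE for Rev-dependent export, the cPPT/CTS, and a ΔU3 3' LTR with a downstream SV40 polyadenylation signal.

The reporter cassette sits after the cPPT. The catalogue lists the promoter as IFNB1, whereas the feature table annotates only a minimal TATA-box promoter (minP) there, preceded by an unannotated stretch of roughly 150 nt. That stretch presumably holds the IFNB1-derived response element, though the record does not define its extent. minP has low basal activity, so transcription of the downstream gene should depend on factors bound to the upstream element. The gene is Luc2P, the synthetic luc2 firefly luciferase fused to an hPEST degradation sequence. The hPEST sequence shortens protein half-life so the signal tracks changes in promoter activity more closely. This portion derives from the Promega pGL4.29 reporter. A WPRE follows to enhance transcript expression. A separate SV40 promoter drives Emerald GFP, which marks transduced cells in place of a drug selection marker. The sequenced record is 9,243 nt, slightly shorter than the listed 9,293 bp. The associated publication concerns inferring pathway activity alongside gene expression by RNA sequencing.
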