Features (pLannotate 1.2.2; 28 found; start..end, strand, type, name):
      3..229     +  promoter       RSV promoter: Rous sarcoma virus enhancer/promoter
    230..410     +  LTR            5' LTR (truncated): truncated 5' long terminal repeat (LTR) from HIV-1
    457..582     +  misc_feature   HIV-1 Ψ: packaging signal of human immunodeficiency virus type 1
    566..929     +  CDS            HIV-1 gag (fragment): gag protein from human immunodeficiency virus 1; gag
   1075..1308    +  misc_feature   RRE: The Rev response element (RRE) of HIV-1 allows for Rev-dependent mRNA export from the nucleus to the cytoplasm.
   1685..1785    +  CDS            Rev (fragment): human immunodeficiency virus 1 (HIV-1) Rev protein; rev; enhances nuclear export of unspliced and incompletely spliced viral mRNAs
   1804..1921    +  misc_feature   cPPT/CTS: central polypurine tract and central termination sequence of HIV-1
   2075..2106    +  promoter       minP: minimal TATA-box promoter with low basal activity
   2139..3788    +  CDS            luciferase: firefly luciferase synthetic luc2 version of the luciferase gene
   3792..3911    +  CDS            hPEST: PEST degradation sequence from mouse ornithine decarboxylase human codon-optimized
   4003..4591    +  misc_feature   WPRE: woodchuck hepatitis virus posttranscriptional regulatory element
   4606..4922    +  promoter       SV40 promoter: SV40 enhancer and early promoter
   4973..5692    +  CDS            EmGFP: Emerald GFP mammalian codon-optimized
   5691..5762    +  CDS            nef (fragment): NEF_HV1Z2 - Experimental evidence at protein level: Swiss-Prot protein existence level 1. Extracellular Nef protein targets CD4(+) T-lymphocytes for apoptosis by interacting with CXCR4 surface receptors. From Human immunodeficiency virus type 1 group M subtype D (isolate Z2/CDC-Z34) (HIV-1).
   5764..5997    +  LTR            3' LTR (ΔU3): self-inactivating 3' long terminal repeat (LTR) from HIV-1
   6069..6190    +  polyA_signal   SV40 poly(A) signal: SV40 polyadenylation signal
   6230..6365    +  rep_origin     SV40 ori: SV40 origin of replication
   6386..6404    -  promoter       T7 promoter: promoter for bacteriophage T7 RNA polymerase
   6412..6567    +  CDS            lacZα (fragment): LacZα fragment of β-galactosidase; lacZ fragment
   6572..7000    +  rep_origin     f1 ori (sequence partly withheld): f1 bacteriophage origin of replication; arrow indicates direction of (+) strand synthesis
   7053..7157    +  promoter       AmpR promoter: bla
   7158..8018    +  CDS            AmpR: β-lactamase; bla; confers resistance to ampicillin, carbenicillin, and related antibiotics
   8189..8777    +  rep_origin     ori: high-copy-number ColE1/pMB1/pBR322/pUC origin of replication
   8960..9052    +  CDS            lacI (fragment): lac repressor; lacI; The lac repressor binds to the lac operator to inhibit transcription in E. coli. This inhibition can be relieved by adding lactose or isopropyl-β-D-thiogalactopyranoside (IPTG).
   9065..9086    +  protein_bind   CAP binding site: CAP binding activates transcription in the presence of cAMP. E. coli catabolite activator protein
   9101..9131    +  promoter       lac promoter: promoter for the E. coli lac operon
   9139..9155    +  protein_bind   lac operator: The lac repressor binds to the lac operator to inhibit transcription in E. coli. This inhibition can be relieved by adding lactose or isopropyl-β-D-thiogalactopyranoside (IPTG). lac repressor encoded by lacI
   9200..9218    +  promoter       T3 promoter: promoter for bacteriophage T3 RNA polymerase
>Addgene plasmid #90385 | pLminP_Luc2P_RE47 | addgene full sequence | sequence record 360005 | Addgene NGS Result
AATGTAGTCTTATGCAATACTCTTGTAGTCTTGCAACATGGTAACGATGAGTTAGCAACATGCCTTACAA
GGAGAGAAAAAGCACCGTGCATGCCGATTGGTGGAAGTAAGGTGGTACGATCGTGCCTTATTAGGAAGGC
AACAGACGGGTCTGACATGGATTGGACGAACCACTGAATTGCCGCATTGCAGAGATATTGTATTTAAGTG
CCTAGCTCGATACATAAACGGGTCTCTCTGGTTAGACCAGATCTGAGCCTGGGAGCTCTCTGGCTAACTA
GGGAACCCACTGCTTAAGCCTCAATAAAGCTTGCCTTGAGTGCTTCAAGTAGTGTGTGCCCGTCTGTTGT
GTGACTCTGGTAACTAGAGATCCCTCAGACCCTTTTAGTCAGTGTGGAAAATCTCTAGCAGTGGCGCCCG
AACAGGGACTTGAAAGCGAAAGGGAAACCAGAGGAGCTCTCTCGACGCAGGACTCGGCTTGCTGAAGCGC
GCACGGCAAGAGGCGAGGGGCGGCGACTGGTGAGTACGCCAAAAATTTTGACTAGCGGAGGCTAGAAGGA
GAGAGATGGGTGCGAGAGCGTCAGTATTAAGCGGGGGAGAATTAGATCGCGATGGGAAAAAATTCGGTTA
AGGCCAGGGGGAAAGAAAAAATATAAATTAAAACATATAGTATGGGCAAGCAGGGAGCTAGAACGATTCG
CAGTTAATCCTGGCCTGTTAGAAACATCAGAAGGCTGTAGACAAATACTGGGACAGCTACAACCATCCCT
TCAGACAGGATCAGAAGAACTTAGATCATTATATAATACAGTAGCAACCCTCTATTGTGTGCATCAAAGG
ATAGAGATAAAAGACACCAAGGAAGCTTTAGACAAGATAGAGGAAGAGCAAAACAAAAGTAAGACCACCG
CACAGCAAGCGGCCGCTGATCTTCAGACCTGGAGGAGGAGATATGAGGGACAATTGGAGAAGTGAATTAT
ATAAATATAAAGTAGTAAAAATTGAACCATTAGGAGTAGCACCCACCAAGGCAAAGAGAAGAGTGGTGCA
GAGAGAAAAAAGAGCAGTGGGAATAGGAGCTTTGTTCCTTGGGTTCTTGGGAGCAGCAGGAAGCACTATG
GGCGCAGCGTCAATGACGCTGACGGTACAGGCCAGACAATTATTGTCTGGTATAGTGCAGCAGCAGAACA
ATTTGCTGAGGGCTATTGAGGCGCAACAGCATCTGTTGCAACTCACAGTCTGGGGCATCAAGCAGCTCCA
GGCAAGAATCCTGGCTGTGGAAAGATACCTAAAGGATCAACAGCTCCTGGGGATTTGGGGTTGCTCTGGA
AAACTCATTTGCACCACTGCTGTGCCTTGGAATGCTAGTTGGAGTAATAAATCTCTGGAACAGATTTGGA
ATCACACGACCTGGATGGAGTGGGACAGAGAAATTAACAATTACACAAGCTTAATACACTCCTTAATTGA
AGAATCGCAAAACCAGCAAGAAAAGAATGAACAAGAATTATTGGAATTAGATAAATGGGCAAGTTTGTGG
AATTGGTTTAACATAACAAATTGGCTGTGGTATATAAAATTATTCATAATGATAGTAGGAGGCTTGGTAG
GTTTAAGAATAGTTTTTGCTGTACTTTCTATAGTGAATAGAGTTAGGCAGGGATATTCACCATTATCGTT
TCAGACCCACCTCCCAACCCCGAGGGGACCCGACAGGCCCGAAGGAATAGAAGAAGAAGGTGGAGAGAGA
GACAGAGACAGATCCATTCGATTAGTGAACGGATCTCGACGGTATCGGTTAACTTTTAAAAGAAAAGGGG
GGATTGGGGGGTACAGTGCAGGGGAAAGAATAGTAGACATAATAGCAACAGACATACAAACTAAAGAATT
ACAAAAACAAATTACAAAAATTCAAAATTTTATCGATCGCACCAGCGTGTGGATCTAGAAACTACTAAAA
TGTAAATGACATAGGAAAACTGAAACTGAGAACGGAAACTGGGAAATTCCCCTGAATAGAGAGAGGACCA
TCGATCCGAGAACAGATCTGGCCTCGGCGGCCAAGCTTAGACACTAGAGGGTATATAATGGAAGCTCGAC
TTCCAGCTTGGCAATCCGGTACTGTTGGTAAAGCCACCATGGAAGATGCCAAAAACATTAAGAAGGGCCC
AGCGCCATTCTACCCACTCGAAGACGGGACCGCCGGCGAGCAGCTGCACAAAGCCATGAAGCGCTACGCC
CTGGTGCCCGGCACCATCGCCTTTACCGACGCACATATCGAGGTGGACATTACCTACGCCGAGTACTTCG
AGATGAGCGTTCGGCTGGCAGAAGCTATGAAGCGCTATGGGCTGAATACAAACCATCGGATCGTGGTGTG
CAGCGAGAATAGCTTGCAGTTCTTCATGCCCGTGTTGGGTGCCCTGTTCATCGGTGTGGCTGTGGCCCCA
GCTAACGACATCTACAACGAGCGCGAGCTGCTGAACAGCATGGGCATCAGCCAGCCCACCGTCGTATTCG
TGAGCAAGAAAGGGCTGCAAAAGATCCTCAACGTGCAAAAGAAGCTACCGATCATACAAAAGATCATCAT
CATGGATAGCAAGACCGACTACCAGGGCTTCCAAAGCATGTACACCTTCGTGACTTCCCATTTGCCACCC
GGCTTCAACGAGTACGACTTCGTGCCCGAGAGCTTCGACCGGGACAAAACCATCGCCCTGATCATGAACA
GTAGTGGCAGTACCGGATTGCCCAAGGGCGTAGCCCTACCGCACCGCACCGCTTGTGTCCGATTCAGTCA
TGCCCGCGACCCCATCTTCGGCAACCAGATCATCCCCGACACCGCTATCCTCAGCGTGGTGCCATTTCAC
CACGGCTTCGGCATGTTCACCACGCTGGGCTACTTGATCTGCGGCTTTCGGGTCGTGCTCATGTACCGCT
TCGAGGAGGAGCTATTCTTGCGCAGCTTGCAAGACTATAAGATTCAATCTGCCCTGCTGGTGCCCACACT
ATTTAGCTTCTTCGCTAAGAGCACTCTCATCGACAAGTACGACCTAAGCAACTTGCACGAGATCGCCAGC
GGCGGGGCGCCGCTCAGCAAGGAGGTAGGTGAGGCCGTGGCCAAACGCTTCCACCTACCAGGCATCCGCC
AGGGCTACGGCCTGACAGAAACAACCAGCGCCATTCTGATCACCCCCGAAGGGGACGACAAGCCTGGCGC
AGTAGGCAAGGTGGTGCCCTTCTTCGAGGCTAAGGTGGTGGACTTGGACACCGGTAAGACACTGGGTGTG
AACCAGCGCGGCGAGCTGTGCGTCCGTGGCCCCATGATCATGAGCGGCTACGTTAACAACCCCGAGGCTA
CAAACGCTCTCATCGACAAGGACGGCTGGCTGCACAGCGGCGACATCGCCTACTGGGACGAGGACGAGCA
CTTCTTCATCGTGGACCGGCTGAAGAGCCTGATCAAATACAAGGGCTACCAGGTAGCCCCAGCCGAACTG
GAGAGCATCCTGCTGCAACACCCCAACATCTTCGACGCCGGGGTCGCCGGCCTGCCCGACGACGATGCCG
GCGAGCTGCCCGCCGCAGTCGTCGTGCTGGAACACGGTAAAACCATGACCGAGAAGGAGATCGTGGACTA
TGTGGCCAGCCAGGTTACAACCGCCAAGAAGCTGCGCGGTGGTGTTGTGTTCGTGGACGAGGTGCCTAAA
GGACTGACCGGCAAGTTGGACGCCCGCAAGATCCGCGAGATTCTCATTAAGGCCAAGAAGGGCGGCAAGA
TCGCCGTGAATTCTCACGGCTTCCCTCCCGAGGTGGAGGAGCAGGCCGCCGGCACCCTGCCCATGAGCTG
CGCCCAGGAGAGCGGCATGGATAGACACCCTGCTGCTTGCGCCAGCGCCAGGATCAACGTCTAAGGCCGC
GACTCTAGAACGCGTCACTGCGGCTGGCGTACGTGACTTACCGACTACAGACATCAGCGCGTACCGGTTA
GTAATGATCGACAATCAACCTCTGGATTACAAAATTTGTGAAAGATTGACTGGTATTCTTAACTATGTTG
CTCCTTTTACGCTATGTGGATACGCTGCTTTAATGCCTTTGTATCATGCTATTGCTTCCCGTATGGCTTT
CATTTTCTCCTCCTTGTATAAATCCTGGTTGCTGTCTCTTTATGAGGAGTTGTGGCCCGTTGTCAGGCAA
CGTGGCGTGGTGTGCACTGTGTTTGCTGACGCAACCCCCACTGGTTGGGGCATTGCCACCACCTGTCAGC
TCCTTTCCGGGACTTTCGCTTTCCCCCTCCCTATTGCCACGGCGGAACTCATCGCCGCCTGCCTTGCCCG
CTGCTGGACAGGGGCTCGGCTGTTGGGCACTGACAATTCCGTGGTGTTGTCGGGGAAGCTGACGTCCTTT
CCATGGCTGCTCGCCTGTGTTGCCACCTGGATTCTGCGCGGGACGTCCTTCTGCTACGTCCCTTCGGCCC
TCAATCCAGCGGACCTTCCTTCCCGCGGCCTGCTGCCGGCTCTGCGGCCTCTTCCGCGTCTTCGCCTTCG
CCCTCAGACGAGTCGGATCTCCCTTTGGGCCGCCTCCCCGCCTGGCGATGGTACCGGTGTGGAAAGTCCC
CAGGCTCCCCAGCAGGCAGAAGTATGCAAAGCATGCATCTCAATTAGTCAGCAACCAGGTGTGGAAAGTC
CCCAGGCTCCCCAGCAGGCAGAAGTATGCAAAGCATGCATCTCAATTAGTCAGCAACCATAGTCCCGCCC
CTAACTCCGCCCATCCCGCCCCTAACTCCGCCCAGTTCCGCCCATTCTCCGCCCCATGGCTGACTAATTT
TTTTTATTTATGCAGAGGCCGAGGCCGCCTCTGCCTCTGAGCTATTCCAGAAGTAGTGAGGAGGCTTTTT
TGGAGGCCTAGGCTTTTGCAAAAAGCTCCCGGGAGCTTGTATATCCATTTTCGGATCTGATCAGCACCTA
GCATGGTGAGCAAGGGCGAGGAGCTGTTCACCGGGGTGGTGCCCATCCTGGTCGAGCTGGACGGCGACGT
AAACGGCCACAAGTTCAGCGTGTCCGGCGAGGGCGAGGGCGATGCCACCTACGGCAAGCTGACCCTGAAG
TTCATCTGCACCACCGGCAAGCTGCCCGTGCCCTGGCCCACCCTCGTGACCACCTTCACCTACGGCGTGC
AGTGCTTCGCCCGCTACCCCGACCACATGAAGCAGCACGACTTCTTCAAGTCCGCCATGCCCGAAGGCTA
CGTCCAGGAGCGCACCATCTTCTTCAAGGACGACGGCAACTACAAGACCCGCGCCGAGGTGAAGTTCGAG
GGCGACACCCTGGTGAACCGCATCGAGCTGAAGGGCATCGACTTCAAGGAGGACGGCAACATCCTGGGGC
ACAAGCTGGAGTACAACTACAACAGCCACAAGGTCTATATCACCGCCGACAAGCAGAAGAACGGCATCAA
GGTGAACTTCAAGACCCGCCACAACATCGAGGACGGCAGCGTGCAGCTCGCCGACCACTACCAGCAGAAC
ACCCCCATCGGCGACGGCCCCGTGCTGCTGCCCGACAACCACTACCTGAGCACCCAGTCCGCCCTGAGCA
AAGACCCCAACGAGAAGCGCGATCACATGGTCCTGCTGGAGTTCGTGACCGCCGCCGGGATCACTCTCGG
CATGGACGAGCTGTACAAGTAAGGTACCTTTAAGACCAATGACTTACAAGGCAGCTGTAGATCTTAGCCA
CTTTTTAAAAGAAAAGGGGGGACTGGAAGGGCTAATTCACTCCCAACGAAGACAAGATCTGCTTTTTGCT
TGTACTGGGTCTCTCTGGTTAGACCAGATCTGAGCCTGGGAGCTCTCTGGCTAACTAGGGAACCCACTGC
TTAAGCCTCAATAAAGCTTGCCTTGAGTGCTTCAAGTAGTGTGTGCCCGTCTGTTGTGTGACTCTGGTAA
CTAGAGATCCCTCAGACCCTTTTAGTCAGTGTGGAAAATCTCTAGCAGTAGTAGTTCATGTCATCTTATT
ATTCAGTATTTATAACTTGCAAAGAAATGAATATCAGAGAGTGAGAGGAACTTGTTTATTGCAGCTTATA
ATGGTTACAAATAAAGCAATAGCATCACAAATTTCACAAATAAAGCATTTTTTTCACTGCATTCTAGTTG
TGGTTTGTCCAAACTCATCAATGTATCTTATCATGTCTGGCTCTAGCTATCCCGCCCCTAACTCCGCCCA
TCCCGCCCCTAACTCCGCCCAGTTCCGCCCATTCTCCGCCCCATGGCTGACTAATTTTTTTTATTTATGC
AGAGGCCGAGGCCGCCTCGGCCTCTGAGCTATTCCAGAAGTAGTGAGGAGGCTTTTTTGGAGGCCTAGGG
ACGTACCCAATTCGCCCTATAGTGAGTCGTATTACGCGCGCTCACTGGCCGTCGTTTTACAACGTCGTGA
CTGGGAAAACCCTGGCGTTACCCAACTTAATCGCCTTGCAGCACATCCCCCTTTCGCCAGCTGGCGTAAT
AGCGAAGAGGCCCGCACCGATCGCCCTTCCCAACAGTTGCGCAGCCTGAATGGCGAATGGG
[124 nt withheld, positions 6572-6695]
C
[91 nt withheld, positions 6697-6787]
A
[49 nt withheld, positions 6789-6837]
CCTTTGACGTTGGAGTCCACGTTCTTT
[37 nt withheld, positions 6865-6901]
ACCCTATCTCGGTCTATTCTTTTGATTTATAAGGGATTTTGCCGATTTCGGCCTATTGGTTAAAAAATGA
GCTGATTTAACAAAAATTTAACGCGAATTTTAACAAAATATTAACGCTTACAATTTAGGTGGCACTTTTC
GGGGAAATGTGCGCGGAACCCCTATTTGTTTATTTTTCTAAATACATTCAAATATGTATCCGCTCATGAG
ACAATAACCCTGATAAATGCTTCAATAATATTGAAAAAGGAAGAGTATGAGTATTCAACATTTCCGTGTC
GCCCTTATTCCCTTTTTTGCGGCATTTTGCCTTCCTGTTTTTGCTCACCCAGAAACGCTGGTGAAAGTAA
AAGATGCTGAAGATCAGTTGGGTGCACGAGTGGGTTACATCGAACTGGATCTCAACAGCGGTAAGATCCT
TGAGAGTTTTCGCCCCGAAGAACGTTTTCCAATGATGAGCACTTTTAAAGTTCTGCTATGTGGCGCGGTA
TTATCCCGTATTGACGCCGGGCAAGAGCAACTCGGTCGCCGCATACACTATTCTCAGAATGACTTGGTTG
AGTACTCACCAGTCACAGAAAAGCATCTTACGGATGGCATGACAGTAAGAGAATTATGCAGTGCTGCCAT
AACCATGAGTGATAACACTGCGGCCAACTTACTTCTGACAACGATCGGAGGACCGAAGGAGCTAACCGCT
TTTTTGCACAACATGGGGGATCATGTAACTCGCCTTGATCGTTGGGAACCGGAGCTGAATGAAGCCATAC
CAAACGACGAGCGTGACACCACGATGCCTGTAGCAATGGCAACAACGTTGCGCAAACTATTAACTGGCGA
ACTACTTACTCTAGCTTCCCGGCAACAATTAATAGACTGGATGGAGGCGGATAAAGTTGCAGGACCACTT
CTGCGCTCGGCCCTTCCGGCTGGCTGGTTTATTGCTGATAAATCTGGAGCCGGTGAGCGTGGGTCTCGCG
GTATCATTGCAGCACTGGGGCCAGATGGTAAGCCCTCCCGTATCGTAGTTATCTACACGACGGGGAGTCA
GGCAACTATGGATGAACGAAATAGACAGATCGCTGAGATAGGTGCCTCACTGATTAAGCATTGGTAACTG
TCAGACCAAGTTTACTCATATATACTTTAGATTGATTTAAAACTTCATTTTTAATTTAAAAGGATCTAGG
TGAAGATCCTTTTTGATAATCTCATGACCAAAATCCCTTAACGTGAGTTTTCGTTCCACTGAGCGTCAGA
CCCCGTAGAAAAGATCAAAGGATCTTCTTGAGATCCTTTTTTTCTGCGCGTAATCTGCTGCTTGCAAACA
AAAAAACCACCGCTACCAGCGGTGGTTTGTTTGCCGGATCAAGAGCTACCAACTCTTTTTCCGAAGGTAA
CTGGCTTCAGCAGAGCGCAGATACCAAATACTGTTCTTCTAGTGTAGCCGTAGTTAGGCCACCACTTCAA
GAACTCTGTAGCACCGCCTACATACCTCGCTCTGCTAATCCTGTTACCAGTGGCTGCTGCCAGTGGCGAT
AAGTCGTGTCTTACCGGGTTGGACTCAAGACGATAGTTACCGGATAAGGCGCAGCGGTCGGGCTGAACGG
GGGGTTCGTGCACACAGCCCAGCTTGGAGCGAACGACCTACACCGAACTGAGATACCTACAGCGTGAGCT
ATGAGAAAGCGCCACGCTTCCCGAAGGGAGAAAGGCGGACAGGTATCCGGTAAGCGGCAGGGTCGGAACA
GGAGAGCGCACGAGGGAGCTTCCAGGGGGAAACGCCTGGTATCTTTATAGTCCTGTCGGGTTTCGCCACC
TCTGACTTGAGCGTCGATTTTTGTGATGCTCGTCAGGGGGGCGGAGCCTATGGAAAAACGCCAGCAACGC
GGCCTTTTTACGGTTCCTGGCCTTTTGCTGGCCTTTTGCTCACATGTTCTTTCCTGCGTTATCCCCTGAT
TCTGTGGATAACCGTATTACCGCCTTTGAGTGAGCTGATACCGCTCGCCGCAGCCGAACGACCGAGCGCA
GCGAGTCAGTGAGCGAGGAAGCGGAAGAGCGCCCAATACGCAAACCGCCTCTCCCCGCGCGTTGGCCGAT
TCATTAATGCAGCTGGCACGACAGGTTTCCCGACTGGAAAGCGGGCAGTGAGCGCAACGCAATTAATGTG
AGTTAGCTCACTCATTAGGCACCCCAGGCTTTACACTTTATGCTTCCGGCTCGTATGTTGTGTGGAATTG
TGAGCGGATAACAATTTCACACAGGAAACAGCTATGACCATGATTACGCCAAGCGCGCAATTAACCCTCA
CTAAAGGGAACAAAAGCTGGAGCTGCAAGCTT
